>Addgene plasmid #169297 | SIN40C.EFS.eGFP.ARID3A-3'UTR-WT | addgene full sequence | sequence record 337857 | Addgene NGS Result
GTGTGGAAAGTCCCCAGGCTCCCCAGCAGGCAGAAGTATGCAAAGCATGCATCTCAATTAGTCAGCAACC
AGGTGTGGAAAGTCCCCAGGCTCCCCAGCAGGCAGAAGTATGCAAAGCATGCATCTCAATTAGTCAGCAA
CCATAGTCCCTTAAGAGGCGCGCCTTAATGTAGTCTTATGCAATACTCTTGTAGTCTTGCAACATGGTAA
CGATGAGTTAGCAACATGCCTTACAAGGAGAGAAAAAGCACCGTGCATGCCGATTGGTGGAAGTAAGGTG
GTACGATCGTGCCTTATTAGGAAGGCAACAGACGGGTCTGACATGGATTGGACGAACCACTGAATTGCCG
CATTGCAGAGATATTGTATTTAAGTGCCTAGCTCGATACATAAACGGGTCTCTCTGGTTAGACCAGATCT
GAGCCTGGGAGCTCTCTGGCTAACTAGGGAACCCACTGCTTAAGCCTCAATAAAGCTTGCCTTGAGTGCT
TCAAGTAGTGTGTGCCCGTCTGTTGTGTGACTCTGGTAACTAGAGATCCCTCAGACCCTTTTAGTCAGTG
TGGAAAATCTCTAGCAGTGGCGCCCGAACAGGGACTTGAAAGCGAAAGGGAAACCAGAGGAGCTCTCTCG
ACGCAGGACTCGGCTTGCTGAAGCGCGCACGGCAAGAGGCGAGGGGCGGCGACTGGTGAGTACGCCAAAA
ATTTTGACTAGCGGAGGCTAGAAGGAGAGAGATGGGTGCGAGAGCGTCAGTATTAAGCGGGGGAGAATTA
GATCGCGATGGGAAAAAATTCGGTTAAGGCCAGGGGGAAAGAAAAAATATAAATTAAAACATATAGTATG
GGCAAGCAGGGAGCTAGAACGATTCGCAGTTAATCCTGGCCTGTTAGAAACATCAGAAGGCTGTAGACAA
ATACTGGGACAGCTACAACCATCCCTTCAGACAGGATCAGAAGAACTTAGATCATTATATAATACAGTAG
CAACCCTCTATTGTGTGCATCAAAGGATAGAGATAAAAGACACCAAGGAAGCTTTAGACAAGATAGAGGA
AGAGCAAAACAAAAGTAAGACCACCGCACAGCAAGCGGCCGCTGATCTTCAGACCTGGAGGAGGAGATAT
GAGGGACAATTGGAGAAGTGAATTATATAAATATAAAGTAGTAAAAATTGAACCATTAGGAGTAGCACCC
ACCAAGGCAAAGAGAAGAGTGGTGCAGAGAGAAAAAAGAGCAGTGGGAATAGGAGCTTTGTTCCTTGGGT
TCTTGGGAGCAGCAGGAAGCACTATGGGCGCAGCGTCAATGACGCTGACGGTACAGGCCAGACAATTATT
GTCTGGTATAGTGCAGCAGCAGAACAATTTGCTGAGGGCTATTGAGGCGCAACAGCATCTGTTGCAACTC
ACAGTCTGGGGCATCAAGCAGCTCCAGGCAAGAATCCTGGCTGTGGAAAGATACCTAAAGGATCAACAGC
TCCTGGGGATTTGGGGTTGCTCTGGAAAACTCATTTGCACCACTGCTGTGCCTTGGAATGCTAGTTGGAG
TAATAAATCTCTGGAACAGATTTGGAATCACACGACCTGGATGGAGTGGGACAGAGAAATTAACAATTAC
ACAAGCTTAATACACTCCTTAATTGAAGAATCGCAAAACCAGCAAGAAAAGAATGAACAAGAATTATTGG
AATTAGATAAATGGGCAAGTTTGTGGAATTGGTTTAACATAACAAATTGGCTGTGGTATATAAAATTATT
CATAATGATAGTAGGAGGCTTGGTAGGTTTAAGAATAGTTTTTGCTGTACTTTCTATAGTGAATAGAGTT
AGGCAGGGATATTCACCATTATCGTTTCAGACCCACCTCCCAACCCCGAGGGGACAATTCTAGATCTTGA
GACAAATGGCAGTATTCATCCACAATTTTAAAAGAAAAGGGGGGATTGGGGGGTACAGTGCAGGGGAAAG
AATAGTAGACATAATAGCAACAGACATACAAACTAAAGAATTACAAAAACAAATTACAAAAATTCAAAAT
TTTCGGGTTTATTACAGGGACAGCAGAGATCCACTTTGGCGCCGGCTCGAGTTGGCTCCGGTGCCCGTCA
GTGGGCAGAGCGCACATCGCCCACAGTCCCCGAGAAGTTGGGGGGAGGGGTCGGCAATTGATCCGGTGCC
TAGAGAAGGTGGCGCGGGGTAAACTGGGAAAGTGATGTCGTGTACTGGCTCCGCCTTTTTCCCGAGGGTG
GGGGAGAACCGTATATAAGTGCAGTAGTCGCCGTGAACGTTCTTTTTCGCAACGGGTTTGCCGCCAGAAC
ACAGGTGTCGTGACGGATCCGCCACCATGGTGAGCAAGGGCGAGGAGCTGTTCACCGGGGTGGTGCCCAT
CCTGGTCGAGCTGGACGGCGACGTAAACGGCCACAAGTTCAGCGTGTCCGGCGAGGGCGAGGGCGATGCC
ACCTACGGCAAGCTGACCCTGAAGTTCATCTGCACCACCGGCAAGCTGCCCGTGCCCTGGCCCACCCTCG
TGACCACCCTGACCTACGGCGTGCAGTGCTTCAGCCGCTACCCCGACCACATGAAGCAGCACGACTTCTT
CAAGTCCGCCATGCCCGAAGGCTACGTCCAGGAGCGCACCATCTTCTTCAAGGACGACGGCAACTACAAG
ACCCGCGCCGAGGTGAAGTTCGAGGGCGACACCCTGGTGAACCGCATCGAGCTGAAGGGCATCGACTTCA
AGGAGGACGGCAACATCCTGGGGCACAAGCTGGAGTACAACTACAACAGCCACAACGTCTATATCATGGC
CGACAAGCAGAAGAACGGCATCAAGGTGAACTTCAAGATCCGCCACAACATCGAGGACGGCAGCGTGCAG
CTCGCCGACCACTACCAGCAGAACACCCCCATCGGCGACGGCCCCGTGCTGCTGCCCGACAACCACTACC
TGAGCACCCAGTCCGCCCTGAGCAAAGACCCCAACGAGAAGCGCGATCACATGGTCCTGCTGGAGTTCGT
GACCGCCGCCGGGATCACTCTCGGCATGGACGAGCTGTACAAGTAATGTTTACCTCATACATCGTGTTCC
TTCAGGGAAACTGGTCTTGAAAAAGCACCCAGGCATCTTGTCTCAGGGATGAATGTGGACCTCACTCAGG
GTGAGGATGCCCCTGAGTCTAGGTTCTTCTCGGATCTCAGGGCCGTGGACTCTGTCTACCTCAGGTCTTT
ACTACTCTCTACCTCTGACTAAGCGCAGCCCGCGTTAAGTCGACAATCAACCTCTGGATTACAAAATTTG
TGAAAGATTGACTGGTATTCTTAACTATGTTGCTCCTTTTACGCTATGTGGATACGCTGCTTTAATGCCT
TTGTATCATGCTATTGCTTCCCGTATGGCTTTCATTTTCTCCTCCTTGTATAAATCCTGGTTGCTGTCTC
TTTATGAGGAGTTGTGGCCCGTTGTCAGGCAACGTGGCGTGGTGTGCACTGTGTTTGCTGACGCAACCCC
CACTGGTTGGGGCATTGCCACCACCTGTCAGCTCCTTTCCGGGACTTTCGCTTTCCCCCTCCCTATTGCC
ACGGCGGAACTCATCGCCGCCTGCCTTGCCCGCTGCTGGACAGGGGCTCGGCTGTTGGGCACTGACAATT
CCGTGGTGTTGTCGGGGAAATCATCGTCCTTTCCTTGGCTGCTCGCCTGTGTTGCCACCTGGATTCTGCG
CGGGACGTCCTTCTGCTACGTCCCTTCGGCCCTCAATCCAGCGGACCTTCCTTCCCGCGGCCTGCTGCCG
GCTCTGCGGCCTCTTCCGCGTCTTCGCCTTCGCCCTCAGACGAGTCGGATCTCCCTTTGGGCCGCCTCCC
CGCGTCGACTTTAAGACCAATGACTTACAAGGCAGCTGTAGATCTTAGCCACTTTTTAAAAGAAAAGGGG
GGACTGGAAGGGCTAATTCACTCCCAACGAAGACAAGATCTGCTTTTTGCTTGTACTGGGTCTCTCTGGT
TAGACCAGATCTGAGCCTGGGAGCTCTCTGGCTAACTAGGGAACCCACTGCTTAAGCCTCAATAAAGCTT
GCCTTGAGTGCTTCAAGTAGTGTGTGCCCGTCTGTTGTGTGACTCTGGTAACTAGAGATCCCTCAGACCC
TTTTAGTCAGTGTGGAAAATCTCTAGCAGTACGTATAGTAGTTCATGTCATCTTATTATTCAGTATTTAT
AACTTGCAAAGAAATGAATATCAGAGAGTGAGAGGAACTTGTTTATTGCAGCTTATAATGGTTACAAATA
AAGCAATAGCATCACAAATTTCACAAATAAAGCATTTTTTTCACTGCATTCTAGTTGTGGTTTGTCCAAA
CTCATCAATGTATCTTATCATGTCTGGCTCTAGCTATCCCGCCCCTAACTCCGCCCATCCCGCCCCTAAC
TCCGCCCAGTTCCGCCCATTCTCCGCCCCATGGCTGACTAATTTTTTTTATTTATGCAGAGGCCGAGGCC
GCCTCGGCCTCTGAGCTATTCCAGAAGTAGTGAGGAGGCTTTTTTGGAGGCCTAGGGACGTACCCAATTC
GCCCTATAGTGAGTCGTATTACGCGCGCTCACTGGCCGTCGTTTTACAACGTCGTGACTGGGAAAACCCT
GGCGTTACCCAACTTAATCGCCTTGCAGCACATCCCCCTTTCGCCAGCTGGCGTAATAGCGAAGAGGCCC
GCACCGATCGCCCTTCCCAACAGTTGCGCAGCCTGAATGGCGAATGGG
[124 nt withheld, positions 4739-4862]
C
[91 nt withheld, positions 4864-4954]
A
[49 nt withheld, positions 4956-5004]
CCTTTGACGTTGGAGTCCACGTTCTTT
[37 nt withheld, positions 5032-5068]
ACCCTATCTCGGTCTATTCTTTTGATTTATAAGGGATTTTGCCGATTTCGGCCTATTGGTTAAAAAATGA
GCTGATTTAACAAAAATTTAACGCGAATTTTAACAAAATATTAACGCTTACAATTTAGGTGGCACTTTTC
GGGGAAATGTGCGCGGAACCCCTATTTGTTTATTTTTCTAAATACATTCAAATATGTATCCGCTCATGAG
ACAATAACCCTGATAAATGCTTCAATAATATTGAAAAAGGAAGAGTATGAGTATTCAACATTTCCGTGTC
GCCCTTATTCCCTTTTTTGCGGCATTTTGCCTTCCTGTTTTTGCTCACCCAGAAACGCTGGTGAAAGTAA
AAGATGCTGAAGATCAGTTGGGTGCACGAGTGGGTTACATCGAACTGGATCTCAACAGCGGTAAGATCCT
TGAGAGTTTTCGCCCCGAAGAACGTTTTCCAATGATGAGCACTTTTAAAGTTCTGCTATGTGGCGCGGTA
TTATCCCGTATTGACGCCGGGCAAGAGCAACTCGGTCGCCGCATACACTATTCTCAGAATGACTTGGTTG
AGTACTCACCAGTCACAGAAAAGCATCTTACGGATGGCATGACAGTAAGAGAATTATGCAGTGCTGCCAT
AACCATGAGTGATAACACTGCGGCCAACTTACTTCTGACAACGATCGGAGGACCGAAGGAGCTAACCGCT
TTTTTGCACAACATGGGGGATCATGTAACTCGCCTTGATCGTTGGGAACCGGAGCTGAATGAAGCCATAC
CAAACGACGAGCGTGACACCACGATGCCTGTAGCAATGGCAACAACGTTGCGCAAACTATTAACTGGCGA
ACTACTTACTCTAGCTTCCCGGCAACAATTAATAGACTGGATGGAGGCGGATAAAGTTGCAGGACCACTT
CTGCGCTCGGCCCTTCCGGCTGGCTGGTTTATTGCTGATAAATCTGGAGCCGGTGAGCGTGGGTCTCGCG
GTATCATTGCAGCACTGGGGCCAGATGGTAAGCCCTCCCGTATCGTAGTTATCTACACGACGGGGAGTCA
GGCAACTATGGATGAACGAAATAGACAGATCGCTGAGATAGGTGCCTCACTGATTAAGCATTGGTAACTG
TCAGACCAAGTTTACTCATATATACTTTAGATTGATTTAAAACTTCATTTTTAATTTAAAAGGATCTAGG
TGAAGATCCTTTTTGATAATCTCATGACCAAAATCCCTTAACGTGAGTTTTCGTTCCACTGAGCGTCAGA
CCCCGTAGAAAAGATCAAAGGATCTTCTTGAGATCCTTTTTTTCTGCGCGTAATCTGCTGCTTGCAAACA
AAAAAACCACCGCTACCAGCGGTGGTTTGTTTGCCGGATCAAGAGCTACCAACTCTTTTTCCGAAGGTAA
CTGGCTTCAGCAGAGCGCAGATACCAAATACTGTTCTTCTAGTGTAGCCGTAGTTAGGCCACCACTTCAA
GAACTCTGTAGCACCGCCTACATACCTCGCTCTGCTAATCCTGTTACCAGTGGCTGCTGCCAGTGGCGAT
AAGTCGTGTCTTACCGGGTTGGACTCAAGACGATAGTTACCGGATAAGGCGCAGCGGTCGGGCTGAACGG
GGGGTTCGTGCACACAGCCCAGCTTGGAGCGAACGACCTACACCGAACTGAGATACCTACAGCGTGAGCT
ATGAGAAAGCGCCACGCTTCCCGAAGGGAGAAAGGCGGACAGGTATCCGGTAAGCGGCAGGGTCGGAACA
GGAGAGCGCACGAGGGAGCTTCCAGGGGGAAACGCCTGGTATCTTTATAGTCCTGTCGGGTTTCGCCACC
TCTGACTTGAGCGTCGATTTTTGTGATGCTCGTCAGGGGGGCGGAGCCTATGGAAAAACGCCAGCAACGC
GGCCTTTTTACGGTTCCTGGCCTTTTGCTGGCCTTTTGCTCACATGTTCTTTCCTGCGTTATCCCCTGAT
TCTGTGGATAACCGTATTACCGCCTTTGAGTGAGCTGATACCGCTCGCCGCAGCCGAACGACCGAGCGCA
GCGAGTCAGTGAGCGAGGAAGCGGAAGAGCGCCCAATACGCAAACCGCCTCTCCCCGCGCGTTGGCCGAT
TCATTAATGCAGCTGGCACGACAGGTTTCCCGACTGGAAAGCGGGCAGTGAGCGCAACGCAATTAATGTG
AGTTAGCTCACTCATTAGGCACCCCAGGCTTTACACTTTATGCTTCCGGCTCGTATGTTGTGTGGAATTG
TGAGCGGATAACAATTTCACACAGGAAACAGCTATGACCATGATTACGCCAAGCGCGCAATTAACCCTCA
CTAAAGGGAACAAAAGCTGGAGCTGCAAGCGGTACCGTCGACCTGCAGGTTGACATTGATTATTGACTAG
TTATTAATAGTAATCAATTACGGGGTCATTAGTTCATAGCCCATATATGGAGTTCCGCGTTACATAACTT
ACGGTAAATGGCCCGCCTGGCTGACCGCCCAACGACCCCCGCCCATTGACGTCAATAATGACGTATGTTC
CCATAGTAACGCCAATAGGGACTTTCCATTGACGTCAATGGGTGGAGTATTTACGGTAAACTGCCCACTT
GGCAGTACATCAAGTGTATCATATGCCAAGTACGCCCCCTATTGACGTCAATGACGGTAAATGGCCCGCC
TGGCATTATGCCCAGTACATGACCTTATGGGACTTTCCTACTTGGCAGTACATCTACGTATTAGTCATCG
CTATTACCATGGCGCGCCATGCAGGGCCTGAAATAACCTCTGAAAGAGGAACTTGGTTAGGTACCTTCTG
AGGCGGAAAGAACCAGCTGTGGAATGTGTGTCAGTTAGG
Features (pLannotate 1.2.2; 27 found; start..end, strand, type, name):
    169..395     +  promoter       RSV promoter: Rous sarcoma virus enhancer/promoter
    396..576     +  LTR            5' LTR (truncated): truncated 5' long terminal repeat (LTR) from HIV-1
    623..748     +  misc_feature   HIV-1 Ψ: packaging signal of human immunodeficiency virus type 1
    732..1095    +  CDS            HIV-1 gag (fragment): gag protein from human immunodeficiency virus 1; gag
   1241..1474    +  misc_feature   RRE: The Rev response element (RRE) of HIV-1 allows for Rev-dependent mRNA export from the nucleus to the cytoplasm.
   1851..1875    +  CDS            Rev (fragment): human immunodeficiency virus 1 (HIV-1) Rev protein; rev; enhances nuclear export of unspliced and incompletely spliced viral mRNAs
   1916..2033    +  misc_feature   cPPT/CTS: central polypurine tract and central termination sequence of HIV-1
   2103..2314    +  promoter       EF-1α core promoter: core promoter for human elongation factor EF-1α
   2337..3056    +  CDS            EGFP: the original enhanced GFP (Yang et al., 1996) mammalian codon-optimized
   3265..3853    +  misc_feature   WPRE: woodchuck hepatitis virus posttranscriptional regulatory element
   3904..3923    +  misc_feature   cPPT/CTS (fragment): central polypurine tract and central termination sequence of HIV-1
   3925..4158    +  LTR            3' LTR (ΔU3): self-inactivating 3' long terminal repeat (LTR) from HIV-1
   4236..4357    +  polyA_signal   SV40 poly(A) signal: SV40 polyadenylation signal
   4397..4532    +  rep_origin     SV40 ori: SV40 origin of replication
   4553..4571    -  promoter       T7 promoter: promoter for bacteriophage T7 RNA polymerase
   4579..4734    +  CDS            lacZα (fragment): LacZα fragment of β-galactosidase; lacZ fragment
   4739..5167    +  rep_origin     f1 ori (sequence partly withheld): f1 bacteriophage origin of replication; arrow indicates direction of (+) strand synthesis
   5220..5324    +  promoter       AmpR promoter: bla
   5325..6185    +  CDS            AmpR: β-lactamase; bla; confers resistance to ampicillin, carbenicillin, and related antibiotics
   6356..6944    +  rep_origin     ori: high-copy-number ColE1/pMB1/pBR322/pUC origin of replication
   7127..7219    +  CDS            lacI (fragment): lac repressor; lacI; The lac repressor binds to the lac operator to inhibit transcription in E. coli. This inhibition can be relieved by adding lactose or isopropyl-β-D-thiogalactopyranoside (IPTG).
   7232..7253    +  protein_bind   CAP binding site: CAP binding activates transcription in the presence of cAMP. E. coli catabolite activator protein
   7268..7298    +  promoter       lac promoter: promoter for the E. coli lac operon
   7306..7322    +  protein_bind   lac operator: The lac repressor binds to the lac operator to inhibit transcription in E. coli. This inhibition can be relieved by adding lactose or isopropyl-β-D-thiogalactopyranoside (IPTG). lac repressor encoded by lacI
   7367..7385    +  promoter       T3 promoter: promoter for bacteriophage T3 RNA polymerase
   7430..7809    +  enhancer       CMV enhancer: human cytomegalovirus immediate early enhancer
   7866..150     +  promoter       SV40 promoter (fragment) (across the origin): SV40 enhancer and early promoter
