[The description below was written by a language model from this plasmid's Addgene catalogue record and pLannotate feature annotations shown in this document.]
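Description:
SIN40C.EFS.eGFP.ARID3A-3'UTR-WT is a self-inactivating, third-generation-style HIV-1 lentiviral reporter vector built on the SIN40C backbone. In bacteria it is maintained through a high-copy ColE1/pUC-type origin and selected with ampicillin via the bla gene. An f1 origin and remnants of a lac/T7/T3 cloning region are also present. Viral genomic RNA is transcribed in packaging cells from an RSV promoter fused to a truncated 5' LTR, with CMV and SV40 enhancer sequences annotated just upstream. The transfer cassette carries the usual cis elements: the Ψ packaging signal with a gag fragment, the RRE for Rev-dependent nuclear export, and the cPPT/CTS. It ends in a ΔU3 3' LTR that disables LTR promoter activity after integration, followed by an SV40 polyadenylation signal and SV40 origin.

The payload is an EGFP coding sequence driven by the short EF-1α core (EFS) promoter, giving constitutive expression in transduced mammalian cells. According to the record, wild-type human ARID3A 3'UTR sequence was placed after GFP by Gibson cloning. It is limited to the portions containing miR-125b or let-7c binding regions, and other parts of the UTR were left out. The feature table does not annotate this insert, but an unannotated gap of roughly 200 nt between EGFP and the WPRE is consistent with its position. The WPRE downstream enhances transcript stability and expression. Because the UTR segment becomes part of the GFP mRNA, GFP fluorescence reports miRNA-mediated repression through these sites. The "WT" designation suggests comparison with site-mutated versions, although the record does not describe such a counterpart.
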