Addgene plasmid #169297: SIN40C.EFS.eGFP.ARID3A-3'UTR-WT
Purpose: Constitutive overexpression of the 3'UTR of the human ARID3A gene after a GFP, to evaluate miRNA binding. Regions not containing miR-125b or let-7c binding regions not included.
Depositing lab: Jan-Henning Klusmann. Depositing organization: Martin-Luther-Universitaet Halle-Wittenberg. Publication: The megakaryocytic transcription factor ARID3A suppresses leukemia pathogenesis. Alejo-Valle O, Weigert K, Bhayadia R, Ng M, Issa H, Beyer C, Emmrich S, Schuschel K, Ihling C, Sinz A, Zimmermann M, Wickenhauser C, Flasinski M, Regenyi EM, Labuhn M, Reinhardt D, Yaspo ML, Heckl D, Klusmann JH. Blood. 2021 Sep 27. pii: S0006-4971(21)01649-9. doi: 10.1182/blood.2021012231. PubMed 34570885.
Backbone
  Vector backbone: SIN40C
  Vector type: Lentiviral
Growth in bacteria
  Bacterial resistance: Ampicillin, 100 μg/mL
  Growth temperature: 37°C
  Growth strain: NEB Stable
  Copy number: High Copy
Gene/Insert
  Gene/Insert name: ARID3A-3'UTR-WT
  Species: H. sapiens (human)
  Entrez Gene: ARID3A (a.k.a. BRIGHT, DRIL1, DRIL3, E2FBP1)
  Promoter: EFS
  Cloning method: Gibson Cloning
  Sequencing primers: 3′ WPRE-R
Terms and licenses: Academic/Nonprofit Terms; Industry Terms: Not Available to Industry
How to cite: SIN40C.EFS.eGFP.ARID3A-3'UTR-WT was a gift from Jan-Henning Klusmann (Addgene plasmid # 169297 ; http://n2t.net/addgene:169297 ; RRID:Addgene_169297)
